>Addgene plasmid #57545 | mGeos2-VEL-C-Src-7 | addgene full sequence | sequence record 218666 | Addgene NGS Result
TTCTTTCCTGCGTTATCCCCTGATTCTGTGGATAACCGTATTACCGCCATGCATTAGTTATTAATAGTAA
TCAATTACGGGGTCATTAGTTCATAGCCCATATATGGAGTTCCGCGTTACATAACTTACGGTAAATGGCC
CGCCTGGCTGACCGCCCAACGACCCCCGCCCATTGACGTCAATAATGACGTATGTTCCCATAGTAACGCC
AATAGGGACTTTCCATTGACGTCAATGGGTGGAGTATTTACGGTAAACTGCCCACTTGGCAGTACATCAA
GTGTATCATATGCCAAGTACGCCCCCTATTGACGTCAATGACGGTAAATGGCCCGCCTGGCATTATGCCC
AGTACATGACCTTATGGGACTTTCCTACTTGGCAGTACATCTACGTATTAGTCATCGCTATTACCATGGT
GATGCGGTTTTGGCAGTACATCAATGGGCGTGGATAGCGGTTTGACTCACGGGGATTTCCAAGTCTCCAC
CCCATTGACGTCAATGGGAGTTTGTTTTGGCACCAAAATCAACGGGACTTTCCAAAATGTCGTAACAACT
CCGCCCCATTGACGCAAATGGGCGGTAGGCGTGTACGGTGGGAGGTCTATATAAGCAGAGCTGGTTTAGT
GAACCGTCAGATCCGCTAGCGCTACCGGACTCAGATCTCGAGCTCAAGCTTCGAATTCATGGGGAGCAGC
AAGAGCAAGCCCAAGGACCCCAGCCAGCGCCGGCGCAGCCTGGAGCCACCCGACAGCACCCACCACGGGG
GATTCCCAGCCTCGCAGACCCCCAACAAGACAGCAGCCCCCGACACGCACCGCACCCCCAGCCGCTCCTT
TGGGACCGTGGCCACCGAGCCCAAGCTCTTCGGGGGCTTCAACACTTCTGACACCGTCACGTCGCCGCAG
CGTGCCGGGGCACTGGCTGGCGGCGTCACCACTTTCGTGGCTCTCTATGACTACGAGTCCCGGACTGAAA
CGGACTTGTCCTTCAAGAAAGGAGAACGCCTGCAGATTGTCAACAACACGGAAGGTGACTGGTGGCTGGC
TCATTCCCTCACTACAGGACAGACGGGCTACATCCCCAGTAACTATGTCGCGCCCTCAGACTCCATCCAG
GCTGAAGAGTGGTACTTTGGGAAGATCACTCGTCGGGAGTCCGAGCGGCTGCTGCTCAACCCCGAAAACC
CCCGGGGAACCTTCTTGGTCCGGGAGAGCGAGACGACAAAAGGTGCCTATTGCCTCTCCGTTTCTGACTT
TGACAACGCCAAGGGGCTCAATGTGAAGCACTACAAGATCCGCAAGCTGGACAGCGGCGGCTTCTACATC
ACCTCACGCACACAGTTCAGCAGCCTGCAGCAGCTGGTGGCCTACTACTCCAAACATGCTGATGGCTTGT
GCCACCGCCTGACCAACGTCTGCCCCACGTCCAAGCCCCAGACCCAGGGACTCGCCAAGGACGCGTGGGA
AATCCCCCGGGAGTCGCTGCGGCTGGAGGTGAAGCTGGGGCAGGGCTGCTTTGGAGAGGTCTGGATGGGG
ACCTGGAACGGCACCACCAGAGTGGCCATAAAGACTCTGAAGCCCGGCACCATGTCCCCGGAGGCCTTCC
TGCAGGAAGCCCAAGTGATGAAGAAGCTCCGGCATGAGAAGCTGGTTCAGCTGTACGCAGTGGTGTCGGA
AGAGCCCATCTACATCGTCACTGAGTACATGAGCAAGGGGAGCCTCCTGGATTTCCTGAAGGGAGAGATG
GGCAAGTACCTGCGGCTGCCACAGCTCGTCGATATGGCTGCTCAGATTGCATCCGGCATGGCCTATGTGG
AGAGGATGAACTACGTGCACCGAGACCTGCGGGCGGCCAACATCCTGGTGGGGGAGAACCTGGTGTGCAA
GGTGGCTGACTTTGGGCTGGCACGCCTCATCGAGGACAACGAGTACACAGCACGGCAAGGTGCCAAGTTC
CCCATCAAGTGGACAGCCCCCGAGGCAGCCCTCTATGGCCGGTTCACCATCAAGTCGGATGTCTGGTCCT
TCGGCATCCTGCTGACTGAGCTGACCACCAAGGGCCGGGTGCCATACCCAGGGATGGTCAACAGGGAGGT
GCTGGACCAGGTGGAGAGGGGCTACCGCATGCCCTGCCCGCCCGAGTGCCCCGAGTCGCTGCATGACCTC
ATGTGCCAGTGCTGGCGGAAGGACCCTGAGGAGCGGCCCACTTTTGAGTACCTGCAGGCCTTCCTGGAGG
ACTACTTCACCTCGACAGAGCCCCAGTACCAGCCTGGAGAGAACCTACGGGATCCACCGGTCGCCACCAT
GAGTGCGATTAAGCCAGACATGAAGATCAAACTCCGTATGGAAGGCAACGTAAACGGGCACCACTTTGTG
ATCGACGGAGATGGTACAGGCAAGCCTTTTGAGGGAAAACAGAGTATGGATCTTGAAGTCAAAGAGGGCG
GACCTCTGCCTTTTGCCTTTGATATCCTGACCACTGCATTCCTGTACGGCAACAGGGTATTCGCCAAATA
TCCAGACAACATACAAGACTATTTTAAGCAGTCGTTTCCTAAGGGGTATTCGTGGGAACGAAGCTTGACT
TTCGAAGACGGGGGCATTTGCAACGCCAGAAACGACATAACAATGGAAGGGGACACTTTCTATAATAAAG
TTCGATTTTATGGTACCAACTTTCCCGCCAATGGTCCAGTTATGCAGAAGAAGACGCTGAAATGGGAGCC
CTCCACTGAGAAAATGTATGTGCGTGATGGAGTGCTGACGGGTGATGTAGAGATGGCTTTGTTGCTTGAA
GGAAATGCCCATTACCGATGTGACTTCAGAACTACTTACAAAGCTAAGGAGAAGGGTGTCAAGTTACCAG
GCGCCCACTTTGTGGACCACTGCATTGAGATTTTAAGCCATGACAAAGATTACAACAAGGTTAAGCTGTA
TGAGCATGCTGTTGCTCATTCTGGATTGCCTGACAATGCCAGACGATAAGCGGCCGCGACTCTAGATCAT
AATCAGCCATACCACATTTGTAGAGGTTTTACTTGCTTTAAAAAACCTCCCACACCTCCCCCTGAACCTG
AAACATAAAATGAATGCAATTGTTGTTGTTAACTTGTTTATTGCAGCTTATAATGGTTACAAATAAAGCA
ATAGCATCACAAATTTCACAAATAAAGCATTTTTTTCACTGCATTCTAGTTGTGGTTTGTCCAAACTCAT
CAATGTATCTTAAGGCGTAAATTGTAAGCGTTAATATTTTGTTAAAATTCGCGTTAAATTTTTGTTAAAT
CAGCTCATTTTTTAACCAATAGGCCGAAATCGGCAAAATCCCTTATAAATCAAAAGAATAGACCGAGATA
GGGT
[37 nt withheld, positions 3365-3401]
AAAGAACGTGGACTCCAACGTCAAAGG
[49 nt withheld, positions 3429-3477]
T
[91 nt withheld, positions 3479-3569]
G
[124 nt withheld, positions 3571-3694]
CAGGTGGCACTTTTCGGGGAAATGTGCGCGGAACCCCTATTTGTTTATTTTTCTAAATACATTCAAATAT
GTATCCGCTCATGAGACAATAACCCTGATAAATGCTTCAATAATATTGAAAAAGGAAGAGTCCTGAGGCG
GAAAGAACCAGCTGTGGAATGTGTGTCAGTTAGGGTGTGGAAAGTCCCCAGGCTCCCCAGCAGGCAGAAG
TATGCAAAGCATGCATCTCAATTAGTCAGCAACCAGGTGTGGAAAGTCCCCAGGCTCCCCAGCAGGCAGA
AGTATGCAAAGCATGCATCTCAATTAGTCAGCAACCATAGTCCCGCCCCTAACTCCGCCCATCCCGCCCC
TAACTCCGCCCAGTTCCGCCCATTCTCCGCCCCATGGCTGACTAATTTTTTTTATTTATGCAGAGGCCGA
GGCCGCCTCGGCCTCTGAGCTATTCCAGAAGTAGTGAGGAGGCTTTTTTGGAGGCCTAGGCTTTTGCAAA
GATCGATCAAGAGACAGGATGAGGATCGTTTCGCATGATTGAACAAGATGGATTGCACGCAGGTTCTCCG
GCCGCTTGGGTGGAGAGGCTATTCGGCTATGACTGGGCACAACAGACAATCGGCTGCTCTGATGCCGCCG
TGTTCCGGCTGTCAGCGCAGGGGCGCCCGGTTCTTTTTGTCAAGACCGACCTGTCCGGTGCCCTGAATGA
ACTGCAAGACGAGGCAGCGCGGCTATCGTGGCTGGCCACGACGGGCGTTCCTTGCGCAGCTGTGCTCGAC
GTTGTCACTGAAGCGGGAAGGGACTGGCTGCTATTGGGCGAAGTGCCGGGGCAGGATCTCCTGTCATCTC
ACCTTGCTCCTGCCGAGAAAGTATCCATCATGGCTGATGCAATGCGGCGGCTGCATACGCTTGATCCGGC
TACCTGCCCATTCGACCACCAAGCGAAACATCGCATCGAGCGAGCACGTACTCGGATGGAAGCCGGTCTT
GTCGATCAGGATGATCTGGACGAAGAGCATCAGGGGCTCGCGCCAGCCGAACTGTTCGCCAGGCTCAAGG
CGAGCATGCCCGACGGCGAGGATCTCGTCGTGACCCATGGCGATGCCTGCTTGCCGAATATCATGGTGGA
AAATGGCCGCTTTTCTGGATTCATCGACTGTGGCCGGCTGGGTGTGGCGGACCGCTATCAGGACATAGCG
TTGGCTACCCGTGATATTGCTGAAGAGCTTGGCGGCGAATGGGCTGACCGCTTCCTCGTGCTTTACGGTA
TCGCCGCTCCCGATTCGCAGCGCATCGCCTTCTATCGCCTTCTTGACGAGTTCTTCTGAGCGGGACTCTG
GGGTTCGAAATGACCGACCAAGCGACGCCCAACCTGCCATCACGAGATTTCGATTCCACCGCCGCCTTCT
ATGAAAGGTTGGGCTTCGGAATCGTTTTCCGGGACGCCGGCTGGATGATCCTCCAGCGCGGGGATCTCAT
GCTGGAGTTCTTCGCCCACCCTAGGGGGAGGCTAACTGAAACACGGAAGGAGACAATACCGGAAGGAACC
CGCGCTATGACGGCAATAAAAAGACAGAATAAAACGCACGGTGTTGGGTCGTTTGTTCATAAACGCGGGG
TTCGGTCCCAGGGCTGGCACTCTGTCGATACCCCACCGAGACCCCATTGGGGCCAATACGCCCGCGTTTC
TTCCTTTTCCCCACCCCACCCCCCAAGTTCGGGTGAAGGCCCAGGGCTCGCAGCCAACGTCGGGGCGGCA
GGCCCTGCCATAGCCTCAGGTTACTCATATATACTTTAGATTGATTTAAAACTTCATTTTTAATTTAAAA
GGATCTAGGTGAAGATCCTTTTTGATAATCTCATGACCAAAATCCCTTAACGTGAGTTTTCGTTCCACTG
AGCGTCAGACCCCGTAGAAAAGATCAAAGGATCTTCTTGAGATCCTTTTTTTCTGCGCGTAATCTGCTGC
TTGCAAACAAAAAAACCACCGCTACCAGCGGTGGTTTGTTTGCCGGATCAAGAGCTACCAACTCTTTTTC
CGAAGGTAACTGGCTTCAGCAGAGCGCAGATACCAAATACTGTTCTTCTAGTGTAGCCGTAGTTAGGCCA
CCACTTCAAGAACTCTGTAGCACCGCCTACATACCTCGCTCTGCTAATCCTGTTACCAGTGGCTGCTGCC
AGTGGCGATAAGTCGTGTCTTACCGGGTTGGACTCAAGACGATAGTTACCGGATAAGGCGCAGCGGTCGG
GCTGAACGGGGGGTTCGTGCACACAGCCCAGCTTGGAGCGAACGACCTACACCGAACTGAGATACCTACA
GCGTGAGCTATGAGAAAGCGCCACGCTTCCCGAAGGGAGAAAGGCGGACAGGTATCCGGTAAGCGGCAGG
GTCGGAACAGGAGAGCGCACGAGGGAGCTTCCAGGGGGAAACGCCTGGTATCTTTATAGTCCTGTCGGGT
TTCGCCACCTCTGACTTGAGCGTCGATTTTTGTGATGCTCGTCAGGGGGGCGGAGCCTATGGAAAAACGC
CAGCAACGCGGCCTTTTTACGGTTCCTGGCCTTTTGCTGGCCTTTTGCTCACATG
Features (pLannotate 1.2.2; 16 found; start..end, strand, type, name):
      1..47      +  rep_origin     RSF ori (fragment): Plasmids containing the RSF 1030 origin of replication can be propagated in E. coli cells that contain additional plasmids with compatible origins.
    115..418     +  enhancer       CMV enhancer: human cytomegalovirus immediate early enhancer
    419..622     +  promoter       CMV promoter: human cytomegalovirus (CMV) immediate early promoter
    645..688     +  misc_feature   MCS (fragment): multiple cloning site
    689..2287    +  CDS            SRC: SRC_CHICK - Experimental evidence at protein level: Swiss-Prot protein existence level 1. Non-receptor protein tyrosine kinase which is activated following engagement of many different classes of cellular receptors including immune response receptors, integrins and other adhesion receptors, receptor protein tyrosine kinases, G protein-coupled receptors as well as cytokine receptors. Participates in signaling pathways that control a diverse spectrum of biological activities including gene transcription, immune response, cell adhesion, cell cycle progression, apoptosis, migration, and transforma
   2309..2989    +  CDS            Skylan-NS: truly monomeric reversibly photoswitchable fluorescent protein, suitable for nonlinear structured illumination microscopy (Zhang et al., 2016) mEos3.1 derivative that eliminates the green-to-red conversion
   3005..3088    +  CDS            large T antigen (fragment): large T antigen from SV40 (simian virus 40)
   3111..3232    +  polyA_signal   SV40 poly(A) signal: SV40 polyadenylation signal
   3266..3694    -  rep_origin     f1 ori (sequence partly withheld): f1 bacteriophage origin of replication; arrow indicates direction of (+) strand synthesis
   3721..3825    +  promoter       AmpR promoter: bla
   3827..4184    +  promoter       SV40 promoter: SV40 enhancer and early promoter
   4219..5013    +  CDS            NeoR/KanR: aminoglycoside phosphotransferase from Tn5; aph(3')-II (or nptII); confers resistance to neomycin, kanamycin, and G418 (Geneticin®)
   5034..5186    +  CDS            ble (fragment): BLE_KLEPN - Experimental evidence at protein level: Swiss-Prot protein existence level 1. Binding protein with a strong affinity to the bleomycin family of antibiotics. Binds to CL990; an antimitotic-antibiotic compound. From Klebsiella pneumoniae.
   5245..5292    +  polyA_signal   HSV TK poly(A) signal: herpes simplex virus thymidine kinase polyadenylation signal (Cole and Stacy, 1985)
   5383..5399    -  polyA_signal   bGH poly(A) signal (fragment): bovine growth hormone polyadenylation signal
   5621..6209    +  rep_origin     ori: high-copy-number ColE1/pMB1/pBR322/pUC origin of replication
