[The description below was written by a language model from this plasmid's Addgene catalogue record and pLannotate feature annotations shown in this document.]
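Description:
mGeos2-VEL-C-Src-7 is a mammalian expression plasmid that produces chicken (Gallus gallus) c-Src, a non-receptor protein tyrosine kinase, fused at its C terminus to the fluorescent protein mGeos2-VEL. The sequenced record is 6,269 nt. The backbone has the layout of a standard N1-type fluorescent-protein fusion vector. A high-copy ColE1/pUC origin supports propagation in E. coli, and an f1 origin is also present. A single NeoR/KanR (Tn5 aminoglycoside phosphotransferase) gene sits behind tandem bacterial (bla) and SV40 early promoters and is terminated by the HSV TK polyadenylation signal. This dual-promoter arrangement gives kanamycin resistance in bacteria and G418 selection in transfected mammalian cells.

The expression cassette is driven by the human cytomegalovirus immediate-early enhancer and promoter. It continues through a remnant of the multiple cloning site into the SRC open reading frame, then a short linker gap, the fluorescent protein coding sequence, and the SV40 polyadenylation signal. The automated annotation labels the fluorescent protein as Skylan-NS, an mEos3.1 derivative. This most likely reflects sequence similarity among the mEos-derived proteins, since the catalogue identifies the tag as mGeos2-VEL. Other small fragment hits (RSF ori, large T antigen, ble, bGH poly(A)) appear to be partial matches to backbone sequence rather than functional parts.

Placing the tag at the C terminus leaves the N terminus of Src free, which carries its membrane-targeting signals. This fits the recorded purpose as a marker for membrane and vesicle localization. The record lists two excitation/emission pairs, 503/514 nm and 569/581 nm, pointing to green and red states. The plasmid is suited to live-cell and potentially photoswitching-based imaging of Src-labelled membranes.
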