Addgene plasmid #57545: mGeos2-VEL-C-Src-7
Purpose: Localization: Membrane/Vesicles, Excitation: 503 / 569, Emission: 514 / 581
Depositing lab: Michael Davidson. Depositing organization: Florida State University, Tallahassee.
Backbone
  Vector backbone: mGeos2-VEL
  Backbone size w/o insert (bp): 4750
  Vector type: Mammalian Expression
  Selectable markers: Neomycin (select with G418)
Growth in bacteria
  Bacterial resistance: Kanamycin, 50 μg/mL
  Growth temperature: 37°C
  Growth strain: DH5alpha
  Copy number: High Copy
Gene/Insert
  Gene/Insert name: C-Src (alt name: XM_001232484.1)
  Species: G. gallus (chicken)
  Entrez Gene: SRC (a.k.a. PP60C-SCR, SDR, c-src)
  Promoter: CMV
  Tag / fusion protein: mGeos2-VEL (C terminal on insert)
  Cloning method: Unknown
  Sequencing primers: 5′ CMV-F; 3′ SV40pA-R
Terms and licenses: Academic/Nonprofit Terms; Industry Terms
Depositor comments: . Excitation = 503 / 569; Emission = 514 / 581
How to cite: mGeos2-VEL-C-Src-7 was a gift from Michael Davidson (Addgene plasmid # 57545 ; http://n2t.net/addgene:57545 ; RRID:Addgene_57545)
