>Addgene plasmid #57545 | mGeos2-VEL-C-Src-7 | depositor partial sequence | sequence record 88689 | insert sequence
AGATCCGCTAGCGCTACCGGACTCAGATCTCGAGCTCAAGCTTCGAATTCATGGGGAGCAGCAAGAGCAA
GCCCAAGGACCCCAGCCAGCGCCGGCGCAGCCTGGAGCCACCCGACAGCACCCACCACGGGGGATTCCCA
GCCTCGCAGACCCCCAACAAGACAGCAGCCCCCGACACGCACCGCACCCCCAGCCGCTCCTTTGGGACCG
TGGCCACCGAGCCCAAGCTCTTCGGGGGCTTCAACACTTCTGACACCGTCACGTCGCCGCAGCGTGCCGG
GGCACTGGCTGGCGGCGTCACCACTTTCGTGGCTCTCTATGACTACGAGTCCCGGACTGAAACGGACTTG
TCCTTCAAGAAAGGAGAACGCCTGCAGATTGTCAACAACACGGAAGGTGACTGGTGGCTGGCTCATTCCC
TCACTACAGGACAGACGGGCTACATCCCCAGTAACTATGTCGCGCCCTCAGACTCCATCCAGGCTGAAGA
GTGGTACTTTGGGAAGATCACTCGTCGGGAGTCCGAGCGGCTGCTGCTCAACCCCGAAAACCCCCGGGGA
ACCTTCTTGGTCCGGGAGAGCGAGACGACAAAAGGTGCCTATTGCCTCTCCGTTTCTGACTTTGACAACG
CCAAGGGGCTCAATGTGAAGCACTACAAGATCCGCAAGCTGGACAGCGGCGGCTTCTACATCACCTCACG
CACACAGTTCAGCAGCCTGCAGCAGCTGGTGGCCTACTACTCCAAACATGCTGATGGCTTGTGCCACCGC
CTGACCAACGTCTGCCCCACGTCCAAGCCCCAGACCCAGGGACTCGCCAAGGACGCGTGGGAAATCCCCC
GGGAGTCGCTGCGGCTGGAGGTGAAGCTGGGGCAGGGCTGCTTTGGAGAGGTCTGGATGGGGACCTGGAA
CGGCACCACCAGAGTGGCCATAAAGACTCTGAAGCCCGGCACCATGTCCCCGGAGGCCTTCCTGCAGGAA
GCCCAAGTGATGAAGAAGCTCCGGCATGAGAAGCTGGTTCAGCTGTACGCAGTGGTGTCGGAAGAGCCCA
TCTACATCGTCACTGAGTACATGAGCAAGGGGAGCCTCCTGGATTTCCTGAAGGGAGAGATGGGCAAGTA
CCTGCGGCTGCCACAGCTCGTCGATATGGCTGCTCAGATTGCATCCGGCATGGCCTATGTGGAGAGGATG
AACTACGTGCACCGAGACCTGCGGGCGGCCAACATCCTGGTGGGGGAGAACCTGGTGTGCAAGGTGGCTG
ACTTTGGGCTGGCACGCCTCATCGAGGACAACGAGTACACAGCACGGCAAGGTGCCAAGTTCCCCATCAA
GTGGACAGCCCCCGAGGCAGCCCTCTATGGCCGGTTCACCATCAAGTCGGATGTCTGGTCCTTCGGCATC
CTGCTGACTGAGCTGACCACCAAGGGCCGGGTGCCATACCCAGGGATGGTCAACAGGGAGGTGCTGGACC
AGGTGGAGAGGGGCTACCGCATGCCCTGCCCGCCCGAGTGCCCCGAGTCGCTGCATGACCTCATGTGCCA
GTGCTGGCGGAAGGACCCTGAGGAGCGGCCCACTTTTGAGTACCTGCAGGCCTTCCTGGAGGACTACTTC
ACCTCGACAGAGCCCCAGTACCAGCCTGGAGAGAACCTACGGGATCCACCGGTCGCCACCATGAGTGCGA
TTAAGCCAGACATGAAGATCAAACTCCGTATGGAAGGCAACGTAAACGGGCACCACTTTGTGATCGACGG
AGATGGTACAGGCAAGCCTTTTGAGGGAAAACAGAGTATGGATCTTGAAGTCAAAGAGGGCGGACCTCTG
CCTTTTGCCTTTGATATCCTGACCACTGCATTCCTGTACGGCAACAGGGTATTCGCCAAATATCCAGACA
ACATACAAGACTATTTTAAGCAGTCGTTTCCTAAGGGGTATTCGTGGGAACGAAGCTTGACTTTCGAAGA
CGGGGGCATTTGCAACGCCAGAAACGACATAACAATGGAAGGGGACACTTTCTATAATAAAGTTCGATTT
TATGGTACCAACTTTCCCGCCAATGGTCCAGTTATGCAGAAGAAGACGCTGAAATGGGAGCCCTCCACTG
AGAAAATGTATGTGCGTGATGGAGTGCTGACGGGTGATGTAGAGATGGCTTTGTTGCTTGAAGGAAATGC
CCATTACCGATGTGACTTCAGAACTACTTACAAAGCTAAGGAGAAGGGTGTCAAGTTACCAGGCGCCCAC
TTTGTGGACCACTGCATTGAGATTTTAAGCCATGACAAAGATTACAACAAGGTTAAGCTGTATGAGCATG
CTGTTGCTCATTCTGGATTGCCTGACAATGCCAGACGATAAGCGGCCGCGACTCTAGATCATAATCAGCC
ATACCAC
